>Addgene plasmid #117579 | pEPOR2KN0004 | addgene full sequence | sequence record 228207 | Addgene NGS Result
GAACACTCTGTGCCGATGTATCACCTCTCGCAAGAATTCAAGCTTGGAGGTCAACATGGTGGAGCACGAC
ACTCTGGTCTACTCCAAAAATGTCAAAGATACAGTCTCAGAAGATCAAAGGGCTATTGAGACTTTTCAAC
AAAGGATAATTTCGGGAAACCTCCTCGGATTCCATTGCCCAGCTATCTGTCACTTCATCGAAAGGACAGT
AGAAAAGGAAGGTGGCTCCTACAAATGCCATCATTGCGATAAAGGAAAGGCTATCATTCAAGATCTCTCT
GCCGACAGTGGTCCCAAAGATGGACCCCCACCCACGAGGAGCATCGTGGAAAAAGAAGAGGTTCCAACCA
CGTCTACAAAGCAAGTGGATTGATGTGATAACATGGTGGAGCACGACACTCTGGTCTACTCCAAAAATGT
CAAAGATACAGTCTCAGAAGATCAAAGGGCTATTGAGACTTTTCAACAAAGGATAATTTCGGGAAACCTC
CTCGGATTCCATTGCCCAGCTATCTGTCACTTCATCGAAAGGACAGTAGAAAAGGAAGGTGGCTCCTACA
AATGCCATCATTGCGATAAAGGAAAGGCTATCATTCAAGATCTCTCTGCCGACAGTGGTCCCAAAGATGG
ACCCCCACCCACGAGGAGCATCGTGGAAAAAGAAGAGGTTCCAACCACGTCTACAAAGCAAGTGGATTGA
TGTGACATCTCCACTGACGTAAGGGATGACGCACAATCCCACTATCCTTCGCAAGACCCTTCCTCTATAT
AAGGAAGTTCATTTCATTTGGAGAGGACACGCTCGAGTATAAGAGCTCATTTTTACAACAATTACCAACA
ACAACAAACAACAAACAACATTACAATTACATTTACAATTATCGATACAATGGACAAGAAGTACTCCATT
GGGCTCGATATCGGCACAAACAGCGTCGGCTGGGCCGTCATTACGGACGAGTACAAGGTGCCGAGCAAAA
AATTCAAAGTTCTGGGCAATACCGATCGCCACAGCATAAAGAAGAACCTCATTGGCGCCCTCCTGTTCGA
CTCCGGGGAGACGGCCGAAGCCACGCGGCTCAAAAGAACAGCACGGCGCAGATATACCCGCAGAAAGAAT
CGGATCTGCTACCTGCAGGAGATCTTTAGTAATGAGATGGCTAAGGTGGATGACTCTTTCTTCCATAGGC
TGGAGGAGTCCTTTTTGGTGGAGGAGGATAAAAAGCACGAGCGCCACCCAATCTTTGGCAATATCGTGGA
CGAGGTGGCGTACCATGAAAAGTACCCAACCATATATCATCTGAGGAAGAAGCTTGTAGACAGTACTGAT
AAGGCTGACTTGCGGTTGATCTATCTCGCGCTGGCGCATATGATCAAATTTCGGGGACACTTCCTCATCG
AGGGGGACCTGAACCCAGACAACAGCGATGTCGACAAACTCTTTATCCAACTGGTTCAGACTTACAATCA
GCTTTTCGAAGAGAACCCGATCAACGCATCCGGAGTTGACGCCAAAGCAATCCTGAGCGCTAGGCTGTCC
AAATCCCGGCGGCTCGAAAACCTCATCGCACAGCTCCCTGGGGAGAAGAAGAACGGCCTGTTTGGTAATC
TTATCGCCCTGTCACTCGGGCTGACCCCCAACTTTAAATCTAACTTCGACCTGGCCGAAGATGCCAAGCT
TCAACTGAGCAAAGACACCTACGATGATGATCTCGACAATCTGCTGGCCCAGATCGGCGACCAGTACGCA
GACCTTTTTTTGGCGGCAAAGAACCTGTCAGACGCCATTCTGCTGAGTGATATTCTGCGAGTGAACACGG
AGATCACCAAAGCTCCGCTGAGCGCTAGTATGATCAAGCGCTATGATGAGCACCACCAAGACTTGACTTT
GCTGAAGGCCCTTGTCAGACAGCAACTGCCTGAGAAGTACAAGGAAATTTTCTTCGATCAGTCTAAAAAT
GGCTACGCCGGATACATTGACGGCGGAGCAAGCCAGGAGGAATTTTACAAATTTATTAAGCCCATCTTGG
AAAAAATGGACGGCACCGAGGAGCTGCTGGTAAAGCTTAACAGAGAAGATCTGTTGCGCAAACAGCGCAC
TTTCGACAATGGAAGCATCCCCCACCAGATTCACCTGGGCGAACTGCACGCTATCCTCAGGCGGCAAGAG
GATTTCTACCCCTTTTTGAAAGATAACAGGGAAAAGATTGAGAAAATCCTCACATTTCGGATACCCTACT
ATGTAGGCCCCCTCGCCCGGGGAAATTCCAGATTCGCGTGGATGACTCGCAAATCAGAAGAGACTATCAC
TCCCTGGAACTTCGAGGAAGTCGTGGATAAGGGGGCCTCTGCCCAGTCCTTCATCGAAAGGATGACTAAC
TTTGATAAAAATCTGCCTAACGAAAAGGTGCTTCCTAAACACTCTCTGCTGTACGAGTACTTCACAGTTT
ATAACGAGCTCACCAAGGTCAAATACGTCACAGAAGGGATGAGAAAGCCAGCATTCCTGTCTGGAGAGCA
GAAGAAAGCTATCGTGGACCTCCTCTTCAAGACGAACCGGAAAGTTACCGTGAAACAGCTCAAAGAAGAT
TATTTCAAAAAGATTGAATGTTTCGACTCTGTTGAAATCAGCGGAGTGGAGGATCGCTTCAACGCATCCC
TGGGAACGTATCACGATCTCCTGAAAATCATTAAAGACAAGGACTTCCTGGACAATGAGGAGAACGAGGA
CATTCTTGAGGACATTGTCCTCACCCTTACGTTGTTTGAAGATAGGGAGATGATTGAAGAACGCTTGAAA
ACTTACGCTCATCTCTTCGACGACAAAGTCATGAAACAGCTCAAGAGGCGCCGATATACAGGATGGGGGC
GGCTGTCAAGAAAACTGATCAATGGGATCCGAGACAAGCAGAGTGGAAAGACAATCCTGGATTTTCTTAA
GTCCGATGGATTTGCCAACCGGAACTTCATGCAGTTGATCCATGATGACTCTCTCACCTTTAAGGAGGAC
ATCCAGAAAGCACAAGTTTCTGGCCAGGGGGACAGTCTCCACGAGCACATCGCTAATCTTGCAGGTAGCC
CAGCTATCAAAAAGGGAATACTGCAGACCGTTAAGGTCGTGGATGAACTCGTCAAAGTAATGGGAAGGCA
TAAGCCCGAGAATATCGTTATCGAGATGGCCCGAGAGAACCAAACTACCCAGAAGGGACAGAAGAACAGT
AGGGAAAGGATGAAGAGGATTGAAGAGGGTATAAAAGAACTGGGGTCCCAAATCCTTAAGGAACACCCAG
TTGAAAACACCCAGCTTCAGAATGAGAAGCTCTACCTGTACTACCTGCAGAACGGCAGGGACATGTACGT
GGATCAGGAACTGGACATCAATCGGCTCTCCGACTACGACGTGGATCATATCGTGCCCCAGTCTTTTCTC
AAAGATGATTCTATTGATAATAAAGTGTTGACAAGATCCGATAAAAATAGAGGGAAGAGTGATAACGTCC
CCTCAGAAGAAGTTGTCAAGAAAATGAAAAATTATTGGCGGCAGCTGCTGAACGCCAAACTGATCACACA
ACGGAAGTTCGATAATCTGACTAAGGCTGAACGAGGTGGCCTGTCTGAGTTGGATAAAGCCGGCTTCATC
AAAAGGCAGCTTGTTGAGACACGCCAGATCACCAAGCACGTGGCCCAAATTCTCGATTCACGCATGAACA
CCAAGTACGATGAAAATGACAAACTGATTCGAGAGGTGAAAGTTATTACTCTGAAGTCTAAGCTGGTTTC
AGATTTCAGAAAGGACTTTCAGTTTTATAAGGTGAGAGAGATCAACAATTACCACCATGCGCATGATGCC
TACCTGAATGCAGTGGTAGGCACTGCACTTATCAAAAAATATCCCAAGCTTGAATCTGAATTTGTTTACG
GAGACTATAAAGTGTACGATGTTAGGAAAATGATCGCAAAGTCTGAGCAGGAAATAGGCAAGGCCACCGC
TAAGTACTTCTTTTACAGCAATATTATGAATTTTTTCAAGACCGAGATTACACTGGCCAATGGAGAGATT
CGGAAGCGACCACTTATCGAAACAAACGGAGAAACAGGAGAAATCGTGTGGGACAAGGGTAGGGATTTCG
CGACAGTCCGGAAGGTCCTGTCCATGCCGCAGGTGAACATCGTTAAAAAGACCGAAGTACAGACCGGAGG
CTTCTCCAAGGAAAGTATCCTCCCGAAAAGGAACAGCGACAAGCTGATCGCACGCAAAAAAGATTGGGAC
CCCAAGAAATACGGCGGATTCGATTCTCCTACAGTCGCTTACAGTGTACTGGTTGTGGCCAAAGTGGAGA
AAGGGAAGTCTAAAAAACTCAAAAGCGTCAAGGAACTGCTGGGCATCACAATCATGGAGCGATCAAGCTT
CGAAAAAAACCCCATCGACTTTCTCGAGGCGAAAGGATATAAAGAGGTCAAAAAAGACCTCATCATTAAG
CTTCCCAAGTACTCTCTCTTTGAGCTTGAAAACGGCCGGAAACGAATGCTCGCTAGTGCGGGCGAGCTGC
AGAAAGGTAACGAGCTGGCACTGCCCTCTAAATACGTTAATTTCTTGTATCTGGCCAGCCACTATGAAAA
GCTCAAAGGATCTCCCGAAGATAATGAGCAGAAGCAGCTGTTCGTGGAACAACACAAACACTACCTTGAT
GAGATCATCGAGCAAATAAGCGAATTCTCCAAAAGAGTGATCCTCGCCGACGCTAACCTCGATAAGGTGC
TTTCTGCTTACAATAAGCACAGGGATAAGCCCATCAGGGAGCAGGCAGAAAACATTATCCACTTGTTTAC
TCTGACCAACTTGGGCGCGCCTGCAGCCTTCAAGTACTTCGACACCACCATAGACAGAAAGCGGTACACC
TCTACAAAGGAGGTCCTGGACGCCACACTGATTCATCAGTCAATTACGGGGCTCTATGAAACAAGAATCG
ACCTCTCTCAGCTCGGTGGAGACAGCAGGGCTGACCCCAAGAAGAAGAGGAAGGTGGGTTCGATGGTGAG
CAAGGGCGAGGAGCTGTTCACCGGGGTGGTGCCCATCCTGGTCGAGCTGGACGGCGACGTAAACGGCCAC
AAGTTCAGCGTGTCCGGCGAGGGCGAGGGCGATGCCACCTACGGCAAGCTGACCCTGAAGTTCATCTGCA
CCACCGGCAAGCTGCCCGTGCCCTGGCCCACCCTCGTGACCACCTTCGGCTACGGCCTGCAGTGCTTCGC
CCGCTACCCCGACCACATGAAGCAGCACGACTTCTTCAAGTCCGCCATGCCCGAAGGCTACGTCCAGGAG
CGCACCATCTTCTTCAAGGACGACGGCAACTACAAGACCCGCGCCGAGGTGAAGTTCGAGGGCGACACCC
TGGTGAACCGCATCGAGCTGAAGGGCATCGACTTCAAGGAGGACGGCAACATCCTGGGGCACAAGCTGGA
GTACAACTACAACAGCCACAACGTCTATATCATGGCCGACAAGCAGAAGAACGGCATCAAGGTGAACTTC
AAGATCCGCCACAACATCGAGGACGGCAGCGTGCAGCTCGCCGACCACTACCAGCAGAACACCCCCATCG
GCGACGGCCCCGTGCTGCTGCCCGACAACCACTACCTGAGCTACCAGTCCGCCCTGAGCAAAGACCCCAA
CGAGAAGCGCGATCACATGGTCCTGCTGGAGTTCGTGACCGCCGCCGGGATCACTCTCGGCATGGACGAG
CTGTACAAGTGAGCTTGTCAAGCAGATCGTTCAAACATTTGGCAATAAAGTTTCTTAAGATTGAATCCTG
TTGCCGGTCTTGCGATGATTATCATATAATTTCTGTTGAATTACGTTAAGCATGTAATAATTAACATGTA
ATGCATGACGTTATTTATGAGATGGGTTTTTATGATTAGAGTCCCGCAATTATACATTTAATACGCGATA
GAAAACAAAATATAGCGCGCAAACTAGGATAAATTATCGCGCGCGGTGTCATCTATGTTACTAGATCGAC
GCTACTAGAATTCGAGCTCGGAGGGAGCATCTTCATTCTTAAGATATGAAGATAATCTTCAAAAGGCCCC
TGGGAATCTGAAAGAAGAGAAGCAGGCCCATTTATATGGGAAAGAACAATAGTATTTCTTATATAGGCCC
ATTTAAGTTGAAAACAATCTTCAAAAGTCCCACATCGCTTAGATAAGAAAACGAAGCTGAGTTTATATAC
AGCTAGAGTCGAAGTAGTGATTGCCGTTAATTTGAGAGTCCAGTTTAAGAGCTATGCTGGAAACAGCATA
GCAAGTTTAAATAAGGCTAGTCCGTTATCAACTTGAAAAAGTGGCACCGAGTCGGTGCTTTTTTTGCAAA
ATTTTCCAGATCGATTTCTTCTTCCTCTGTTCTTCGGCGTTCAATTTCTGGGGTTTTCTCTTCGTTTTCT
GTAACTGAAACCTAAAATTTGACCTAAAAAAAATCTCAAATAATATGATTCAGTGGTTTTGTACTTTTCA
GTTAGTTGAGTTTTGCAGTTCCGATGAGATAAACCAATACGCTTTACGAGGATGCACATGTGACCGAGGG
ACACGAAGTGATCCGTTTAAACTATCAGTGTTTGACAGGATATATTGGCGGGTAAACCTAAGAGAAAAGA
GCGTTTATTAGAATAATCGGATATTTAAAAGGGCGTGAAAAGGTTTATCCGTTCGTCCATTTGTATGTGC
ATGCCAACCACAGGGTTCCCCTCGGGAGTCAGCCGTGCGGCTGCATGAAATCCTGGCCGGTTTGTCTGAT
GCCAAGCTGGCGGCCTGGCCGGCCAGCTTGGCCGCTGAAGAAACCGAGCGCCGCCGTCTAAAAAGGTGAT
GTGTATTTGAGTAAAACAGCTTGCGTCATGCGGTCGCTGCGTATATGATGCGATGAGTAAATAAACAAAT
ACGCAAGGGGAACGCATGAAGGTTATCGCTGTACTTAACCAGAAAGGCGGGTCAGGCAAGACGACCATCG
CAACCCATCTAGCCCGCGCCCTGCAACTCGCCGGGGCCGATGTTCTGTTAGTCGATTCCGATCCCCAGGG
CAGTGCCCGCGATTGGGCGGCCGTGCGGGAAGATCAACCGCTAACCGTTGTCGGCATCGACCGCCCGACG
ATTGACCGCGACGTGAAGGCCATCGGCCGGCGCGACTTCGTAGTGATCGACGGAGCGCCCCAGGCGGCGG
ACTTGGCTGTGTCCGCGATCAAGGCAGCCGACTTCGTGCTGATTCCGGTGCAGCCAAGCCCTTACGACAT
ATGGGCCACCGCCGACCTGGTGGAGCTGGTTAAGCAGCGCATTGAGGTCACGGATGGAAGGCTACAAGCG
GCCTTTGTCGTGTCGCGGGCGATCAAAGGCACGCGCATCGGCGGTGAGGTTGCCGAGGCGCTGGCCGGGT
ACGAGCTGCCCATTCTTGAGTCCCGTATCACGCAGCGCGTGAGCTACCCAGGCACTGCCGCCGCCGGCAC
AACCGTTCTTGAATCAGAACCCGAGGGCGACGCTGCCCGCGAGGTCCAGGCGCTGGCCGCTGAAATTAAA
TCAAAACTCATTTGAGTTAATGAGGTAAAGAGAAAATGAGCAAAAGCACAAACACGCTAAGTGCCGGCCG
TCCGAGCGCACGCAGCAGCAAGGCTGCAACGTTGGCCAGCCTGGCAGACACGCCAGCCATGAAGCGGGTC
AACTTTCAGTTGCCGGCGGAGGATCACACCAAGCTGAAGATGTACGCGGTACGCCAAGGCAAGACCATTA
CCGAGCTGCTATCTGAATACATCGCGCAGCTACCAGAGTAAATGAGCAAATGAATAAATGAGTAGATGAA
TTTTAGCGGCTAAAGGAGGCGGCATGGAAAATCAAGAACAACCAGGCACCGACGCCGTGGAATGCCCCAT
GTGTGGAGGAACGGGCGGTTGGCCAGGCGTAAGCGGCTGGGTTGTCTGCCGGCCCTGCAATGGCACTGGA
ACCCCCAAGCCCGAGGAATCGGCGTGAGCGGTCGCAAACCATCCGGCCCGGTACAAATCGGCGCGGCGCT
GGGTGATGACCTGGTGGAGAAGTTGAAGGCCGCGCAGGCCGCCCAGCGGCAACGCATCGAGGCAGAAGCA
CGCCCCGGTGAATCGTGGCAAGCGGCCGCTGATCGAATCCGCAAAGAATCCCGGCAACCGCCGGCAGCCG
GTGCGTCGTCGATTAGGAAGCCGCCCAAGGGCGACGAGCAACCAGATTTTTTCGTTCCGATGCTCTATGA
CGTGGGCACCCGCGATAGTCGCAGCATCATGGACGTGGCCGTTTTCCGTCTGTCGAAGCGTGACCGACGA
GCTGGCGAGGTGATCCGCTACGAGCTTCCAGACGGGCACGTAGAGGTTTCCGCAGGGCCGGCCGGCATGG
CCAGTGTGTGGGATTACGACCTGGTACTGATGGCGGTTTCCCATCTAACCGAATCCATGAACCGATACCG
GGAAGGGAAGGGAGACAAGCCCGGCCGCGTGTTCCGTCCACACGTTGCGGACGTACTCAAGTTCTGCCGG
CGAGCCGATGGCGGAAAGCAGAAAGACGACCTGGTAGAAACCTGCATTCGGTTAAACACCACGCACGTTG
CCATGCAGCGTACGAAGAAGGCCAAGAACGGCCGCCTGGTGACGGTATCCGAGGGTGAAGCCTTGATTAG
CCGCTACAAGATCGTAAAGAGCGAAACCGGGCGGCCGGAGTACATCGAGATCGAGCTAGCTGATTGGATG
TACCGCGAGATTACAGAAGGCAAGAACCCGGACGTGCTGACGGTTCACCCCGATTACTTTTTGATCGATC
CCGGCATCGGCCGTTTTCTCTACCGCCTGGCACGCCGCGCCGCAGGCAAGGCAGAAGCCAGATGGTTGTT
CAAGACGATCTACGAACGCAGTGGCAGCGCCGGAGAGTTCAAGAAGTTCTGTTTCACCGTGCGCAAGCTG
ATCGGGTCAAATGACCTGCCGGAGTACGATTTGAAGGAGGAGGCGGGGCAGGCTGGCCCGATCCTAGTCA
TGCGCTACCGCAACCTGATCGAGGGCGAAGCATCCGCCGGTTCCTAATGTACGGAGCAGATGCTAGGGCA
AATTGCCCTAGCAGGGGAAAAAGGTCGAAAAAGCTTCTTTCCTGTGGATAGCACGTACATTGGGAACCCA
AAGCCGTACATTGGGAACCGGAACCCGTACATTGGGAACCCAAAGCCGTACATTGGGAACCGGTCACACA
TGTAAGTGACTGATATAAAAGAGAAAAAAGGCGATTTTTCCGCCTAAAACTCTTTAAAACTTATTAAAAC
TCTTAAAACCCGCCTGGCCTGTGCATAACTGTCTGGCCAGCGCACAGCCGAACAGCTGCAAAAAGCGCCC
ACATCAAGGCTCCGAGTGCGCGGAACCCCTATTTGTTTATTTTTCTAAATACATTCAAATATGTATCCGC
TCATGAGACAATAACCCGCCTGGCCTGTGCATAACTGTCTGGCCAGCGCACAGCCGAACAGCTGCAAAAA
GCGCCCACATCAAGGCTCCGAGTGCGCGGAACCCCTATTTGTTTATTTTTCTAAATACATTCAAATATGT
ATCCGCTCATGAGACAATAACCCTGATAAATGCTTCAATAATATTGAAAAAGGAAGAGTATGGCTAAAAT
GAGAATATCACCGGAATTGAAAAAACTGATCGAAAAATACCGCTGCGTAAAAGATACGGAAGGAATGTCT
CCTGCTAAGGTATATAAGCTGGTGGGAGAAAATGAAAACCTATATTTAAAAATGACGGACAGCCGGTATA
AAGGGACCACCTATGATGTGGAACGGGAAAAGGACATGATGCTATGGCTGGAAGGAAAGCTGCCTGTTCC
AAAGGTCCTGCACTTTGAACGGCATGATGGCTGGAGCAATCTGCTCATGAGTGAGGCCGATGGCGTCCTT
TGCTCGGAAGAGTATGAAGATGAACAAAGCCCTGAAAAGATTATCGAGCTGTATGCGGAGTGCATCAGGC
TCTTTCACTCCATCGACATATCGGATTGTCCCTATACGAATAGCTTAGACAGCCGCTTAGCCGAATTGGA
TTACTTACTGAATAACGATCTGGCCGATGTGGATTGCGAAAACTGGGAAGAGGACACTCCATTTAAAGAT
CCGCGCGAGCTGTATGATTTTTTAAAGACGGAAAAGCCCGAAGAGGAACTTGTCTTTTCCCACGGCGACC
TGGGAGACAGCAACATCTTTGTGAAAGATGGCAAAGTAAGTGGCTTTATTGATCTTGGGAGAAGCGGCAG
GGCGGACAAGTGGTATGACATTGCCTTCTGCGTCCGGTCGCTCAGGGAGGATATCGGGGAAGAACAGTAT
GTCGAGCTATTTTTTGACTTACTGGGGATCAAGCCTGATTGGGAGAAAATAAAATATTATATTTTACTGG
ATGAATTGTTTTAGCTGTCAGACCAAGTTTACTCATATATACTTTAGATTGATTTAAAACTTCATTTTTA
ATTTAAAAGGATCTAGGTGAAGATCCTTTTTGATAATCTCATGACCAAAATCCCTTAACGTGAGTTTTCG
TTCCACTGAGCGTCAGACCCCGTAGAAAAGATCAAAGGATCTTCTTGAGATCCTTTTTTTCTGCGCGTAA
TCTGCTGCTTGCAAACAAAAAAACCACCGCTACCAGCGGTGGTTTGTTTGCCGGATCAAGAGCTACCAAC
TCTTTTTCCGAAGGTAACTGGCTTCAGCAGAGCGCAGATACCAAATACTGTTCTTCTAGTGTAGCCGTAG
TTAGGCCACCACTTCAAGAACTCTGTAGCACCGCCTACATACCTCGCTCTGCTAATCCTGTTACCAGTGG
CTGCTGCCAGTGGCGATAAGTCGTGTCTTACCGGGTTGGACTCAAGACGATAGTTACCGGATAAGGCGCA
GCGGTCGGGCTGAACGGGGGGTTCGTGCACACAGCCCAGCTTGGAGCGAACGACCTACACCGAACTGAGA
TACCTACAGCGTGAGCTATGAGAAAGCGCCACGCTTCCCGAAGGGAGAAAGGCGGACAGGTATCCGGTAA
GCGGCAGGGTCGGAACAGGAGAGCGCACGAGGGAGCTTCCAGGGGGAAACGCCTGGTATCTTTATAGTCC
TGTCGGGTTTCGCCACCTCTGACTTGAGCGTCGATTTTTGTGATGCTCGTCAGGGGGGCGGAGCCTATGG
AAAAACGCCAGCAACGCGGCCTTTTTACGGTTCCTGCTCGGATCTGTTGGACCGGACAGTAGTCATGGTT
GATGGGCTGCCTGTATCGAGTGGTGATTTTGTGCCGAGCTGCCGGTCGGGGAGCTGTTGGCTGGCTGGTG
GCAGGATATATTGTGGTGTAAACAAATTGACGCTTAGACAACTTAATAACACATTGCGGACGTTTTTAAT
GTACTGGGGTT
Features (pLannotate 1.2.2; 15 found; start..end, strand, type, name):
    127..803     +  promoter       CaMV 35S promoter (enhanced): cauliflower mosaic virus 35S promoter with a duplicated enhancer region
    828..881     +  misc_feature   TMV Ω: translational enhancer from the tobacco mosaic virus 5'-leader sequence (Gallie et al., 1988)
    890..4993    +  CDS            cas9: CAS9_STRP1 - Also known as csn1 From Streptococcus pyogenes serotype M1.
   5033..5749    +  CDS            EYFP: EYFP is a basic (constitutively fluorescent) green/yellow fluorescent protein published in 1996, derived from Aequorea victoria. It is reported to be a very rapidly-maturing weak dimer with high acid sensitivity.
   5765..6017    +  terminator     NOS terminator: nopaline synthase terminator and poly(A) signal
   6291..6358    +  misc_RNA       tracrRNA (fragment): trans-activating CRISPR RNA for the Streptococcus pyogenes CRISPR/Cas9 system
   6613..6637    +  misc_feature   RB T-DNA repeat: right border repeat from nopaline C58 T-DNA
   6946..7575    +  CDS            pVS1 StaA: stability protein from the Pseudomonas plasmid pVS1 (Heeb et al., 2000)
   8004..9077    +  CDS            pVS1 RepA: replication protein from the Pseudomonas plasmid pVS1 (Heeb et al., 2000)
   9143..9337    +  rep_origin     pVS1 oriV: origin of replication for the Pseudomonas plasmid pVS1 (Heeb et al., 2000)
   9399..9467    +  promoter       AmpR promoter (fragment): bla
   9545..9649    +  promoter       AmpR promoter: bla
   9650..10444   +  CDS            KanR: aminoglycoside phosphotransferase; aphA-3; confers resistance to kanamycin
  10615..11203   +  rep_origin     ori: high-copy-number ColE1/pMB1/pBR322/pUC origin of replication
  11339..11363   +  misc_feature   LB T-DNA repeat: left border repeat from nopaline C58 T-DNA
