[The description below was written by a language model from this plasmid's Addgene catalogue record and pLannotate feature annotations shown in this document.]
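Description:
pEPOR2KN0004 is a Level 2 MoClo (Golden Gate) plant expression construct built in the binary backbone pICSL4723, in which two Level 1 transcription units were assembled through BpiI sites that were destroyed during cloning. The backbone carries nopaline-type left and right T-DNA border repeats, so the region between them can be transferred into plant cells by Agrobacterium. It also carries the pVS1 replication module (oriV, RepA and the StaA stability protein), which supports maintenance in Agrobacterium. A high-copy ColE1/pUC-type origin allows propagation in E. coli. Selection in bacteria is by kanamycin, conferred by an aphA-3 aminoglycoside phosphotransferase gene driven by a bla promoter. The annotation shows no plant selectable marker within the T-DNA.

The payload is a two-part CRISPR system. In the first cassette, an enhanced CaMV 35S promoter with duplicated enhancer, followed by the TMV Ω translational enhancer, drives the Streptococcus pyogenes Cas9 coding sequence (the SpCas9-h version named in the record). An EYFP-like coding sequence is annotated directly downstream of Cas9 and ahead of the NOS terminator, which suggests a fluorescent fusion, although the catalogue fields do not mention it. The second cassette is described as an Arabidopsis U6-26 promoter expressing a single guide RNA against NbPDS, presumably the Nicotiana benthamiana phytoene desaturase gene. The automated annotation detects only the tracrRNA-derived scaffold fragment of this unit, not the U6-26 promoter or the spacer. The construct comes from a study comparing the efficiency and specificity of Cas nucleases in plants. It serves to deliver nuclease and guide together for targeted mutagenesis of the PDS locus.
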