Addgene plasmid #117579: pEPOR2KN0004
Purpose: Level2 MoClo construct, containing level1 plant expression cassettes for SpCas9-h(pICSL11023) and sgRNA_NbPDS(pEPOR1CB0023)
Depositing lab: Nicola Patron. Depositing organization: Earlham Institute. Publication: Comparison of efficiency and specificity of CRISPR-associated (Cas) nucleases in plants: An expanded toolkit for precision genome engineering. Raitskin O, Schudoma C, West A, Patron NJ. PLoS One. 2019 Feb 27;14(2):e0211598. doi: 10.1371/journal.pone.0211598. eCollection 2019. PubMed 30811422.
Backbone
  Vector backbone: pICSL4723
  Vector type: Plant Expression
Growth in bacteria
  Bacterial resistance: Kanamycin, 50 μg/mL
  Growth temperature: 37°C
  Growth strain: DH5alpha
  Copy number: High Copy
Gene/Insert
  Gene/Insert name: [35S:SpCas9-h(pICSL11023) ] +[AtU6-26:sgRNA]
  Species: Synthetic
  Cloning method: Restriction Enzyme; 5′ cloning site BpiI (destroyed during cloning); 3′ cloning site BpiI (destroyed during cloning)
Terms and licenses: Academic/Nonprofit Terms; Industry Terms: Not Available to Industry
Depositor comments: Please visit https://www.biorxiv.org/content/early/2018/09/20/422766 for BioRxiv preprint
How to cite: pEPOR2KN0004 was a gift from Nicola Patron (Addgene plasmid # 117579 ; http://n2t.net/addgene:117579 ; RRID:Addgene_117579)
